>Addgene plasmid #103489 | LSB-hsa-miR-370-5p | depositor full sequence | sequence record 196027 | Full Sequence
AATTGAGGGGATAACGCAGGAAAGAACATGTGAGCAAAAGGCCAGCAAAAGGCCAGGAACCGTAAAAAGG
CCGCGTTGCTGGCGTTTTTCCATAGGCTCCGCCCCCCTGACGAGCATCACAAAAATCGACGCTCAAGTCA
GAGGTGGCGAAACCCGACAGGACTATAAAGATACCAGGCGTTTCCCCCTGGAAGCTCCCTCGTGCGCTCT
CCTGTTCCGACCCTGCCGCTTACCGGATACCTGTCCGCCTTTCTCCCTTCGGGAAGCGTGGCGCTTTCTC
ATAGCTCACGCTGTAGGTATCTCAGTTCGGTGTAGGTCGTTCGCTCCAAGCTGGGCTGTGTGCACGAACC
CCCCGTTCAGCCCGACCGCTGCGCCTTATCCGGTAACTATCGTCTTGAGTCCAACCCGGTAAGACACGAC
TTATCGCCACTGGCAGCAGCCACTGGTAACAGGATTAGCAGAGCGAGGTATGTAGGCGGTGCTACAGAGT
TCTTGAAGTGGTGGCCTAACTACGGCTACACTAGAAGAACAGTATTTGGTATCTGCGCTCTGCTGAAGCC
AGTTACCTTCGGAAAAAGAGTTGGTAGCTCTTGATCCGGCAAACAAACCACCGCTGGTAGCGGTGGTTTT
TTTGTTTGCAAGCAGCAGATTACGCGCAGAAAAAAAGGATCTCAAGAAGATCCTTTGATCTTTTCTACGG
GGTCTGACGCTCAGTGGAACGAAAACTCACGTTAAGGGATTTTGGTCATGAGATTATCAAAAAGGATCTT
CACCTAGATCCTTTTAAATTAAAAATGAAGTTTTAAATCAATCTAAAGTATATATGAGTAAACTTGGTCT
GACAGTTACCAATGCTTAATCAGTGAGGCACCTATCTCAGCGATCTGTCTATTTCGTTCATCCATAGTTG
CCTGACTCCCCGTCGTGTAGATAACTACGATACGGGAGGGCTTACCATCTGGCCCCAGTGCTGCAATGAT
ACCGCGAGAACCACGCTCACCGGCTCCAGATTTATCAGCAATAAACCAGCCAGCCGGAAGGGCCGAGCGC
AGAAGTGGTCCTGCAACTTTATCCGCCTCCATCCAGTCTATTAATTGTTGCCGGGAAGCTAGAGTAAGTA
GTTCGCCAGTTAATAGTTTGCGCAACGTTGTTGCCATTGCTACAGGCATCGTGGTGTCACGCTCGTCGTT
TGGTATGGCTTCATTCAGCTCCGGTTCCCAACGATCAAGGCGAGTTACATGATCCCCCATGTTGTGCAAA
AAAGCGGTTAGCTCCTTCGGTCCTCCGATCGTTGTCAGAAGTAAGTTGGCCGCAGTGTTATCACTCATGG
TTATGGCAGCACTGCATAATTCTCTTACTGTCATGCCATCCGTAAGATGCTTTTCTGTGACTGGTGAGTA
CTCAACCAAGTCATTCTGAGAATAGTGTATGCGGCGACCGAGTTGCTCTTGCCCGGCGTCAATACGGGAT
AATACCGCGCCACATAGCAGAACTTTAAAAGTGCTCATCATTGGAAAACGTTCTTCGGGGCGAAAACTCT
CAAGGATCTTACCGCTGTTGAGATCCAGTTCGATGTAACCCACTCGTGCACCCAACTGATCTTCAGCATC
TTTTACTTTCACCAGCGTTTCTGGGTGAGCAAAAACAGGAAGGCAAAATGCCGCAAAAAAGGGAATAAGG
GCGACACGGAAATGTTGAATACTCATACTCTTCCTTTTTCAATATTATTGAAGCATTTATCAGGGTTATT
GTCTCATGAGCGGATACATATTTGAATGTAGCTCCGAATTTCTCGAGGGCTTGTCGACGACGGCGGTCTC
CGTCGTCAGGATCATGAATTCGACCCGCCTGCCACCATGACCGAGTACAAGCCCACGGTGCGCCTCGCCA
CCCGCGACGACGTCCCCCGGGCCGTACGCACCCTCGCCGCCGCGTTCGCCGACTACCCCGCCACGCGCCA
CACCGTCGACCCGGACCGCCACATCGAGCGGGTCACCGAGCTGCAAGAACTCTTCCTCACGCGCGTCGGG
CTCGACATCGGCAAGGTGTGGGTCGCGGACGACGGCGCCGCGGTGGCGGTCTGGACCACGCCGGAGAGCG
TCGAAGCGGGGGCGGTGTTCGCCGAGATCGGCCCGCGCATGGCCGAGTTGAGCGGTTCCCGGCTGGCCGC
GCAGCAACAGATGGAAGGCCTCCTGGCGCCGCACCGGCCCAAGGAGCCCGCGTGGTTCCTGGCCACCGTC
GGCGTCTCGCCCGACCACCAGGGCAAGGGTCTGGGCAGCGCCGTCGTGCTCCCCGGAGTGGAGGCGGCCG
AGCGCGCCGGGGTGCCCGCCTTCCTGGAGACATCCGCGCCCCGCAACCTCCCCTTCTACGAGCGGCTCGG
CTTCACCGTCACCGCCGACGTCGAGGTGCCCGAAGGACCGCGCACCTGGTGCATGACCCGCAAGCCCGGT
GCCTGATACGCGTGAATTCACTCCTCAGGTGCAGGCTGCCTATCAGAAGGTGGTGGCTGGTGTGGCCAAT
GCCCTGGCTCACAAATACCACTGAGATCTTTTTCCCTCTGCCAAAAATTATGGGGACATCATGAAGCCCC
TTGAGCATCTGACTTCTGGCTAATAAAGGAAATTTATTTTCATTGCAATAGTGTGTTGGAATTTTTTGTG
TCTCTCACTCGGAAGGACATATGGGAGGGCAAATCATTTAAAACATCAGAATGAGTATTTGGTTTAGAGT
TTGGCAACATATGCCCATATGCTGGCTGCCATGAACAAAGGTTGGCTATAAAGAGGTCATCAGTATATGA
AACAGCCCCCTGCTGTCCATTCCTTATTCCATAGAAAAGCCTTGACTTGAGGTTAGATTTTTTTTATATT
TTGTTTTGTGTTATTTTTTTCTTTAACATCCCTAAAATTTTCCTTACATGTTTTACTAGCCAGATTTTTC
CTCCTCTCCTGACTACTCCCAGTCATAGCTGTCCCTCTTCTCTTATGGAGATCCCTCGACCTGCAGCCCA
AGCTTGAATTCTCTAGAATTACCCTGTTATCCCTATGCTTGGTTTACCGAGCTCTTATTGGTTTTCAAAC
TTCATTGACTGTGCCCAACGCGCCTGGGAGCTCACGGGGACAGCCCCCCCCCAAAGCCCCCAGGGATGTA
ATTACGTCCCTCCCCCGCTAGGGGGCAGCAGCGAGCCGCCCGGGGCTCCGCTCCGGTCCGGCGCTCCCCC
CGCATCCCCGAGCCGGCAGCGTGCGGGGACAGCCCGGGCACGGGGAAGGTGGCACGGGATCGCTTTCCTC
TGAACGCTTCTCGCTGCTCTTTGAGCCTGCAGACACCTGGGGGGATACGGGGAAAAAGCTAGGCTGAAAG
ACCGGTTCTTAGAATGACACGCGCCTGGGAGCTCACGGGGACAGCCCCCCCCCAAAGCCCCCAGGGATGT
AATTACGTCCCTCCCCCGCTAGGGGGCAGCAGCGAGCCGCCCGGGGCTCCGCTCCGGTCCGGCGCTCCCC
CCGCATCCCCGAGCCGGCAGCGTGCGGGGACAGCCCGGGCACGGGGAAGGTGGCACGGGATCGCTTTCCT
CTGAACGCTTCTCGCTGCTCTTTGAGCCTGCAGACACCTGGGGGGATACGGGGAAAAAGCTAACTTCTGA
GACGACAACTTTGTATAGAAAAGTTGGCTCCGAATTCGCCCTTGACAGCAGAGATCCAGTTTGGTTAATT
AATTGGCTCCGGTGCCCGTCAGTGGGCAGAGCGCACATCGCCCACAGTCCCCGAGAAGTTGTGGGGAGGG
GTCGGCAATTGAACCGGTGCCTAGAGAAGGTGGCGCGGGGTAAACTGGGAAAGTGATGTCGTGTACTGGC
TCCGCCTTTTTCCCGAGGGTGGGGGAGAACCGTATATAAGTGCAGTAGTCGCCGTGAACGTTCTTTTTCG
CAACGGGTTTGCCGCCAGAACACAGGTAAGTGCCGTGTGTGGTTCCCGCGGGCCTGGCCTCTTTACGGGT
TATGGCCCTTGCGTGCCTTGAATTACTTCCACCTGGCTGCAGTACGTGATTCTTGATCCCGAGCTTCGGG
TTGGAAGTGGGTGGGAGAGTTCGAGGCCTTGCGCTTAAGGAGCCCCTTCGCCTCGTGCTTGAGTTGAGGC
CTGGCCTGGGCGCTGGGGCCGCCGCGTGCGAATCTGGTGGCACCTTCGCGCCTGTCTCGCTGCTTTCGAT
AAGTCTCTAGCCATTTAAAATTTTTGATGACCTGCTGCGACGCTTTTTTTCTGGCAAGATAGTCTTGTAA
ATGCGGGCCAAGATCTGCACACTGGTATTTCGGTTTTTGGGGCCGCGGGCGGCGACGGGGCCCGTGCGTC
CCAGCGCACATGTTCGGCGAGGCGGGGCCTGCGAGCGCGGCCACCGAGAATCGGACGGGGGTAGTCTCAA
GCTGGCCGGCCTGCTCTGGTGCCTGGCCTCGCGCCGCCGTGTATCGCCCCGCCCTGGGCGGCAAGGCTGG
CCCGGTCGGCACCAGTTGCGTGAGCGGAAAGATGGCCGCTTCCCGGCCCTGCTGCAGGGAGCTCAAAATG
GAGGACGCGGCGCTCGGGAGAGCGGGCGGGTGAGTCACCCACACAAAGGAAAAGGGCCTTTCCGTCCTCA
GCCGTCGCTTCATGTGACTCCACGGAGTACCGGGCGCCGTCCAGGCACCTCGATTAGTTCTCGAGCTTTT
GGAGTACGTCGTCTTTAGGTTGGGGGGAGGGGTTTTATGCGATGGAGTTTCCCCACACTGAGTGGGTGGA
GACTGAAGTTAGGCCAGCTTGGCACTTGATGTAATTCTCCTTGGAATTTGCCCTTTTTGAGTTTGGATCT
TGGTTCATTCTCAAGCCTCAGACAGTGGTTCAAAGTTTTTTTCTTCCATTTCAGGTGTCGTGAGAAGGGC
GAATTCGACCCAAGTTTGTACAAAAAAGCAGGCTGGATCCAGGTGCCACCATGGTGAGCGAGCTGATTAA
GGAGAACATGCACATGAAGCTGTACATGGAGGGCACCGTGAACAACCACCACTTCAAGTGCACATCCGAG
GGCGAAGGCAAGCCCTACGAGGGCACCCAGACCATGAGAATCAAGGCGGTCGAGGGCGGCCCTCTCCCCT
TCGCCTTCGACATCCTGGCTACCAGCTTCATGTACGGCAGCAAAACCTTCATCAACCACACCCAGGGCAT
CCCCGACTTCTTTAAGCAGTCCTTCCCCGAGGGCTTCACATGGGAGAGAGTCACCACATACGAAGATGGG
GGCGTGCTGACCGCTACCCAGGACACCAGCCTCCAGGACGGCTGCCTCATCTACAACGTCAAGATCAGAG
GGGTGAACTTCCCATCCAACGGCCCTGTGATGCAGAAGAAAACACTCGGCTGGGAGGCCTCCACCGAGAC
ACTGTACCCCGCTGACGGCGGCCTGGAAGGCAGAGCCGACATGGCCCTGAAGCTCGTGGGCGGGGGCCAC
CTGATCTGCAACCTTAAGACCACATACAGATCCAAGAAACCCGCTAAGAACCTCAAGATGCCCGGCGTCT
ACTATGTGGACAGGAGACTGGAAAGAATCAAGGAGGCCGACAAAGAGACATACGTCGAGCAGCACGAGGT
GGCTGTGGCCAGATACTGCGACCTCCCTAGCAAACTGGGGCACAAACTTAATTGAGAATTCTACCACCCA
GCTTTCTTGTACAAAGTGGTACGTCTCAAGACCAGAGGTCTCTGCTTGATTACCGGTAACTGCAGAGACG
TGACCTGGTAACTGCAGAGACGTGACCTGGTAACTGCAGAGACGTGACCTGGTAACTGCAGAGACGTGAC
CTGCAACCAGAAGAGACCTGTGCTTCACTCCTCAGGTGCAGGCTGCCTATCAGAAGGTGGTGGCTGGTGT
GGCCAATGCCCTGGCTCACAAATACCACTGAGATCTTTTTCCCTCTGCCAAAAATTATGGGGACATCATG
AAGCCCCTTGAGCATCTGACTTCTGGCTAATAAAGGAAATTTATTTTCATTGCAATAGTGTGTTGGAATT
TTTTGTGTCTCTCACTCGGAAGGACATATGGGAGGGCAAATCATTTAAAACATCAGAATGAGTATTTGGT
TTAGAGTTTGGCAACATATGCCCATATGCTGGCTGCCATGAACAAAGGTTGGCTATAAAGAGGTCATCAG
TATATGAAACAGCCCCCTGCTGTCCATTCCTTATTCCATAGAAAAGCCTTGACTTGAGGTTAGATTTTTT
TTATATTTTGTTTTGTGTTATTTTTTTCTTTAACATCCCTAAAATTTTCCTTACATGTTTTACTAGCCAG
ATTTTTCCTCCTCTCCTGACTACTCCCAGTCATAGCTGTCCCTCTTCTCTTATGGAGATCCCGAGCGGTG
CGTTTTTATGCTTGTAGTATTGTATAATGTTTTTAAGATCCAAGCTTCTGACCTCTTCTCTTCCTCCCAC
AGGGCCTCGAGACAATTGCATCGATGGTACCAGTGAAAGTCTGCAATGAATTCGAGTTGGCGCGCCTGTC
ATTCTAAATCTCTCTTTCAGCCTAAAGCTTTTTCCCCGTATCCCCCCAGGTGTCTGCAGGCTCAAAGAGC
AGCGAGAAGCGTTCAGAGGAAAGCGATCCCGTGCCACCTTCCCCGTGCCCGGGCTGTCCCCGCACGCTGC
CGGCTCGGGGATGCGGGGGGAGCGCCGGACCGGAGCGGAGCCCCGGGCGGCTCGCTGCTGCCCCCTAGCG
GGGGAGGGACGTAATTACATCCCTGGGGGCTTTGGGAGGGGGCTGTCCCCGTGAGCTCCCAGGCGCGCCT
GTCATTCTAAATCTCTCTTTCAGCCTAAAGCTTTTTCCCCGTATCCCCCCAGGTGTCTGCAGGCTCAAAG
AGCAGCGAGAAGCGTTCAGAGGAAAGCGATCCCGTGCCACCTTCCCCGTGCCCGGGCTGTCCCCGCACGC
TGCCGGCTCGGGGATGCGGGGGGAGCGCCGGACCGGAGCGGAGCCCCGGGCGGCTCGCTGCTGCCCCCTA
GCGGGGGAGGGACGTAATTACATCCCTGGGGGCTTTGGGGGGGGGCTGTCCCCGTGAGCTCCCAGGCGCG
CCAACTCGGTACCGTATCGATGTCGACGTTAACGCTAGTGATATCAACTTTGTATAGAAAAGTTGGCTCC
GAATTCGCCCTTGACAGCAGAGATCCAGTTTGGTTAATTAATTGGCTCCGGTGCCCGTCAGTGGGCAGAG
CGCACATCGCCCACAGTCCCCGAGAAGTTGTGGGGAGGGGTCGGCAATTGAACCGGTGCCTAGAGAAGGT
GGCGCGGGGTAAACTGGGAAAGTGATGTCGTGTACTGGCTCCGCCTTTTTCCCGAGGGTGGGGGAGAACC
GTATATAAGTGCAGTAGTCGCCGTGAACGTTCTTTTTCGCAACGGGTTTGCCGCCAGAACACAGGTAAGT
GCCGTGTGTGGTTCCCGCGGGCCTGGCCTCTTTACGGGTTATGGCCCTTGCGTGCCTTGAATTACTTCCA
CCTGGCTGCAGTACGTGATTCTTGATCCCGAGCTTCGGGTTGGAAGTGGGTGGGAGAGTTCGAGGCCTTG
CGCTTAAGGAGCCCCTTCGCCTCGTGCTTGAGTTGAGGCCTGGCCTGGGCGCTGGGGCCGCCGCGTGCGA
ATCTGGTGGCACCTTCGCGCCTGTCTCGCTGCTTTCGATAAGTCTCTAGCCATTTAAAATTTTTGATGAC
CTGCTGCGACGCTTTTTTTCTGGCAAGATAGTCTTGTAAATGCGGGCCAAGATCTGCACACTGGTATTTC
GGTTTTTGGGGCCGCGGGCGGCGACGGGGCCCGTGCGTCCCAGCGCACATGTTCGGCGAGGCGGGGCCTG
CGAGCGCGGCCACCGAGAATCGGACGGGGGTAGTCTCAAGCTGGCCGGCCTGCTCTGGTGCCTGGCCTCG
CGCCGCCGTGTATCGCCCCGCCCTGGGCGGCAAGGCTGGCCCGGTCGGCACCAGTTGCGTGAGCGGAAAG
ATGGCCGCTTCCCGGCCCTGCTGCAGGGAGCTCAAAATGGAGGACGCGGCGCTCGGGAGAGCGGGCGGGT
GAGTCACCCACACAAAGGAAAAGGGCCTTTCCGTCCTCAGCCGTCGCTTCATGTGACTCCACGGAGTACC
GGGCGCCGTCCAGGCACCTCGATTAGTTCTCGAGCTTTTGGAGTACGTCGTCTTTAGGTTGGGGGGAGGG
GTTTTATGCGATGGAGTTTCCCCACACTGAGTGGGTGGAGACTGAAGTTAGGCCAGCTTGGCACTTGATG
TAATTCTCCTTGGAATTTGCCCTTTTTGAGTTTGGATCTTGGTTCATTCTCAAGCCTCAGACAGTGGTTC
AAAGTTTTTTTCTTCCATTTCAGGTGTCGTGAGAAGGGCGAATTCGACCCAAGTTTGTACAAAAAAGCAG
GCTCGCCACCATGGTGAGCAAGGGCGAGGAGCTGTTCACCGGGGTGGTGCCCATCCTGGTCGAGCTGGAC
GGCGACGTAAACGGCCACAAGTTCAGCGTGAGGGGCGAGGGCGAGGGCGATGCCACCAACGGCAAGCTGA
CCCTGAAGTTCATCTGCACCACCGGCAAGCTGCCCGTGCCCTGGCCCACCCTCGTGACCACCCTGAGCCA
CGGCGTGCAGTGCTTCGCCCGCTACCCCGACCACATGAAGCAGCACGACTTCTTCAAGTCCGCCATGCCC
GAAGGCTACGTCCAGGAGCGCACCATCTTCTTCAAGGACGACGGCACCTACAAGACCCGCGCCGAGGTGA
AGTTCGAGGGCGACACCCTAGTGAACCGCATCGAGCTGAAGGGCGTCGACTTCAAGGAGGACGGCAACAT
CCTGGGGCACAAGCTGGAGTACAACTTCAACAGCCACAACATCTATATCATGGCCGTCAAGCAGAAGAAC
GGCATCAAGGTGAACTTCAAGATCCGCCACAACGTGGAGGACGGCAGCGTGCAGCTCGCCGACCACTACC
AGCAGAACACCCCCATCGGCGACGGCCCCGTGCTGCTGCCCGACAGCCACTACCTGAGCACCCAGTCCGT
GCTGAGCAAAGACCCCAACGAGAAGCGCGATCACATGGTCCTGCTGGAGTTCCGCACCGCCGCCGGGATC
ACTCTCGGCATGGACGAGCTGTACAAGTAATACCACCCAGCTTTCTTGTACAAAGTGGTACGCGTGAATT
CACTCCTCAGGTGCAGGCTGCCTATCAGAAGGTGGTGGCTGGTGTGGCCAATGCCCTGGCTCACAAATAC
CACTGAGATCTTTTTCCCTCTGCCAAAAATTATGGGGACATCATGAAGCCCCTTGAGCATCTGACTTCTG
GCTAATAAAGGAAATTTATTTTCATTGCAATAGTGTGTTGGAATTTTTTGTGTCTCTCACTCGGAAGGAC
ATATGGGAGGGCAAATCATTTAAAACATCAGAATGAGTATTTGGTTTAGAGTTTGGCAACATATGCCCAT
ATGCTGGCTGCCATGAACAAAGGTTGGCTATAAAGAGGTCATCAGTATATGAAACAGCCCCCTGCTGTCC
ATTCCTTATTCCATAGAAAAGCCTTGACTTGAGGTTAGATTTTTTTTATATTTTGTTTTGTGTTATTTTT
TTCTTTAACATCCCTAAAATTTTCCTTACATGTTTTACTAGCCAGATTTTTCCTCCTCTCCTGACTACTC
CCAGTCATAGCTGTCCCTCTTCTCTTATGGAGATCCCTCGACCTGCAGCCCAAGCTTGGCGTAATCATGG
TCATAGCTGTTTCCTGTGTGAAATTGTTATCCGCTCACAATTCCACACAACATACGAGCCGGAAGCATAA
AGTGTAAAGCCTGGGGTGCCTAATGAGTGAGCTAACTCACATTAATTGCGTTGCGCTCACTGCCCGCTTT
CCAGTCGGGAAACCTGTCGTGCCAGCGGATCGACAGTACTAAGCTTGGTCTAATACCCAATCTCTCGTCT
TATCCAGATGTTTTATACGCCTCTGGCCCGTGTCTCAAAATCTCTGATGTTACATTGCACAAGATAAAAT
AATATCATCATGAACAATAAAACTGTCTGCTTACATAAACAGTAATACAAGGGGTGTTATGAGCCATATT
CAACGGGAAACGTCGAGGCCGCGATTAAATTCCAACATGGATGCTGATTTATATGGGTATAAATGGGCTC
GCGATAATGTCGGGCAATCAGGTGCGACAATCTATCGCTTGTATGGGAAGCCCGATGCGCCAGAGTTGTT
TCTGAAACATGGCAAAGGTAGCGTTGCCAATGATGTTACAGATGAGATGGTCAGACTAAACTGGCTGACG
GAATTTATGCCTCTTCCGACCATCAAGCATTTTATCCGTACTCCTGATGATGCATGGTTACTCACCACTG
CGATCCCCGGAAAAACAGCATTCCAGGTATTAGAAGAATATCCTGATTCAGGTGAAAATATTGTTGATGC
GCTGGCAGTGTTCCTGCGCCGGTTGCATTCGATTCCTGTTTGTAATTGTCCTTTTAACAGCGATCGCGTA
TTTCGTCTCGCTCAGGCGCAATCACGAATGAATAACGGTTTGGTTGATGCGAGTGATTTTGATGACGAGC
GTAATGGCTGGCCTGTTGAACAAGTCTGGAAAGAAATGCATAAACTTTTGCCATTCTCACCGGATTCAGT
CGTCACTCATGGTGATTTCTCACTTGATAACCTTATTTTTGACGAGGGGAAATTAATAGGTTGTATTGAT
GTTGGACGAGTCGGAATCGCAGACCGATACCAGGATCTTGCCATCCTATGGAACTGCCTCGGTGAGTTTT
CTCCTTCATTACAGAAACGGCTTTTTCAAAAATATGGTATTGATAATCCTGATATGAATAAATTGCAGTT
TCATTTGATGCTCGATGAGTTTTTCTAATCAGAATTGGTTAATTGGTTGTAACACTGGCAGAGCATTACG
CTGACTTGACGGGACGGCGCAAGCTCATGACCAAAATCCCTTAACGTGAGTTACGCGTCGTTCCACTGAG
CGTCAGAGGTATCACTAGTATTACAGAGGTAAGTTATAACAGTCGCCTAACCC
Features (pLannotate 1.2.2; 28 found; start..end, strand, type, name):
     87..675     -  rep_origin     ori: high-copy-number ColE1/pMB1/pBR322/pUC origin of replication
    846..1706    -  CDS            AmpR: β-lactamase; bla; confers resistance to ampicillin, carbenicillin, and related antibiotics
   1707..1778    -  promoter       AmpR promoter: bla
   1857..2456    +  CDS            PuroR: puromycin N-acetyltransferase; pac from Streptomyces alboniger; confers resistance to puromycin
   2461..2541    +  CDS            HBB (fragment): HBB_PONPY - Experimental evidence at transcript level: Swiss-Prot protein existence level 2. Involved in oxygen transport from the lung to the various peripheral tissues. From Pongo pygmaeus (Bornean orangutan).
   2612..2667    +  polyA_signal   β-globin poly(A) signal: rabbit β-globin polyadenylation signal (Gil and Proudfoot, 1987)
   3646..3666    +  protein_bind   attB4: mutant version of attB; core recombination site for the Gateway® BP reaction BP Clonase™
   3734..3945    +  promoter       EF-1α core promoter: core promoter for human elongation factor EF-1α
   3946..4884    +  intron         EF-1α intron A: intron upstream of the start codon of human EF-1α
   4911..4931    +  protein_bind   attB1: mutant version of attB; core recombination site for the Gateway® BP reaction BP Clonase™
   4951..5646    +  CDS            mKate2: mKate2 is a basic (constitutively fluorescent) red fluorescent protein published in 2009, derived from Entacmaea quadricolor. It is reported to be a rapidly-maturing monomer with moderate acid sensitivity.
   5666..5690    -  protein_bind   attB2: mutant version of attB; recombination site for the Gateway® BP reaction BP Clonase™
   5834..5908    +  CDS            HBB (fragment): HBB_PONPY - Experimental evidence at transcript level: Swiss-Prot protein existence level 2. Involved in oxygen transport from the lung to the various peripheral tissues. From Pongo pygmaeus (Bornean orangutan).
   5979..6034    +  polyA_signal   β-globin poly(A) signal: rabbit β-globin polyadenylation signal (Gil and Proudfoot, 1987)
   6418..6443    +  misc_feature   SA: splice acceptor site
   7115..7135    +  protein_bind   attB4: mutant version of attB; core recombination site for the Gateway® BP reaction BP Clonase™
   7203..7414    +  promoter       EF-1α core promoter: core promoter for human elongation factor EF-1α
   7415..8353    +  intron         EF-1α intron A: intron upstream of the start codon of human EF-1α
   8380..8400    +  protein_bind   attB1: mutant version of attB; core recombination site for the Gateway® BP reaction BP Clonase™
   8411..9127    +  CDS            EBFP2: EBFP2 is a basic (constitutively fluorescent) blue fluorescent protein published in 2007, derived from Aequorea victoria. It is reported to be a rapidly-maturing monomer with moderate acid sensitivity.
   9135..9159    -  protein_bind   attB2: mutant version of attB; recombination site for the Gateway® BP reaction BP Clonase™
   9163..9243    +  CDS            HBB (fragment): HBB_PONPY - Experimental evidence at transcript level: Swiss-Prot protein existence level 2. Involved in oxygen transport from the lung to the various peripheral tissues. From Pongo pygmaeus (Bornean orangutan).
   9314..9369    +  polyA_signal   β-globin poly(A) signal: rabbit β-globin polyadenylation signal (Gil and Proudfoot, 1987)
   9752..9774    -  protein_bind   lac operator (fragment): The lac repressor binds to the lac operator to inhibit transcription in E. coli. This inhibition can be relieved by adding lactose or isopropyl-β-D-thiogalactopyranoside (IPTG). lac repressor encoded by lacI
   9778..9808    -  promoter       lac promoter: promoter for the E. coli lac operon
   9823..9844    -  protein_bind   CAP binding site: CAP binding activates transcription in the presence of cAMP. E. coli catabolite activator protein
   9857..9896    -  CDS            lacI (fragment): lac repressor; lacI; The lac repressor binds to the lac operator to inhibit transcription in E. coli. This inhibition can be relieved by adding lactose or isopropyl-β-D-thiogalactopyranoside (IPTG).
  10069..10878   +  CDS            KanR: aminoglycoside phosphotransferase; aph(3')-Ia; confers resistance to kanamycin in bacteria or G418 (Geneticin®) in eukaryotes
