[The description below was written by a language model from this plasmid's Addgene catalogue record and pLannotate feature annotations shown in this document.]
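Description:
LSB-hsa-miR-370-5p is an 11 kb mammalian expression plasmid built on the Low Sensor Backbone (LSB) and designed as a two-colour fluorescent sensor of microRNA activity. It propagates in E. coli from a high-copy ColE1/pUC-type origin and carries both β-lactamase (ampicillin) and an aph(3')-Ia kanamycin resistance gene, with both drugs listed for bacterial selection. A puromycin N-acetyltransferase coding sequence followed by a rabbit β-globin poly(A) signal is also present for selection in mammalian cells. No promoter for it is annotated in the feature table.

The payload consists of two parallel transcription units, each driven by the human EF-1α core promoter with its intron A and terminated by a rabbit β-globin poly(A) signal. Gateway attB4, attB1 and attB2 sites flank the promoter and coding segments, which suggests recombination-based assembly of the modules, although the catalogue lists Gibson cloning as the method for the insert. The first unit expresses the red fluorescent protein mKate2. According to the catalogue entry, its 3' UTR carries the target site for human miR-370-5p, though this site is not separately annotated in the feature table. The second unit expresses the blue protein EBFP2 with no miRNA target, serving as an internal reference for plasmid delivery and expression. When miR-370-5p is active in a transfected cell, mKate2 output is repressed relative to EBFP2, so the red-to-blue ratio reports miRNA activity.

The depositor notes that the repeated poly(A) elements make the plasmid inherently unstable. The depositor also notes that the physical plasmid differs slightly from the deposited sequence, including short insertions flanking the puromycin coding region that do not impair selection.
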