Addgene plasmid #103489: LSB-hsa-miR-370-5p
Purpose: Used to sense miRNA activity using fluorescence based tools. hsa-miR-370-5p target in 3' UTR of of mKate. miRNA activity can be measured by the repression of mKate2 relative to EBFP2 fluorescent proteins . Plasmid is inherently unstable; please see Depositor Comments
Depositing lab: Ron Weiss. Depositing organization: Massachusetts Institute of Technology. Publication: A mixed antagonistic/synergistic miRNA repression model enables accurate predictions of multi-input miRNA sensor activity. Gam JJ, Babb J, Weiss R. Nat Commun. 2018 Jun 22;9(1):2430. doi: 10.1038/s41467-018-04575-0. PubMed 29934631.
Backbone
  Vector backbone: Low Sensor Backbone (LSB)
  Vector type: Mammalian Expression, Synthetic Biology
Growth in bacteria
  Bacterial resistance: Ampicillin and Kanamycin, 100 & 50 μg/mL
  Growth temperature: 30°C
  Growth strain: NEB Stable
  Copy number: High Copy
Gene/Insert
  Gene/Insert name: hsa-miR-370-5p target
  Species: H. sapiens (human)
  Entrez Gene: MIR370 (a.k.a. MIRN370, hsa-mir-370, mir-370)
  Promoter: EF-1a
  Cloning method: Gibson Cloning
Terms and licenses: Academic/Nonprofit Terms; Industry Terms: Not Available to Industry
Depositor comments: Please note that this plasmid is inherently unstable due to a repeating poly A element. We recommend performing a diagnostic digest on multiple colonies upon receipt. The depositors would like to note the presence of several discrepancies between the depositor sequence and physical plasmid sequence. In particular, the sequences upstream and downstream of the puromycin coding region have 10 bp insertions which do not affect the ability to perform puromycin selection. The sequences for those regions within the physical plasmids are as follows: Upstream of Puro: GAATTCGACCGCCTGTCTCAAGGTGCCACC; Downstream of Puro: GCTTTGAGACTACGCGTGAATTCACTCCTC.
How to cite: LSB-hsa-miR-370-5p was a gift from Ron Weiss (Addgene plasmid # 103489 ; http://n2t.net/addgene:103489 ; RRID:Addgene_103489)
