>Addgene plasmid #103489 | LSB-hsa-miR-370-5p | depositor partial sequence | sequence record 196028 | hsa-miR-370-5p target
GTAACTGCAGAGACGTGACCTG
