>Addgene plasmid #103489 | LSB-hsa-miR-370-5p | addgene partial sequence | sequence record 226542 | mKate2-F 5'-ACCCGCTAAGAACCTCAAGA-3'
AGGAGGCCGACAAAGAGACATACGTCGAGCAGCACGAGGTGGCTGTGGCCAGATACTGCGACCTCCCTAG
CAAACTGGGGCACAAACTTAATTGAGAATTCTACCACCCAGCTTTCTTGTACAAAGTGGTACGTCTCAAG
ACCAGAGGTCTCTGCTTGATTACCGGTAACTGCAGAGACGTGACCTGGTAACTGCAGAGACGTGACCTGG
TAACTGCAGAGACGTGACCTGGTAACTGCAGAGACGTGACCTGCAACCAGAAGAGACCTGTGCTTCACTC
CTCA
